Addgene plasmid #15923: pET28b::mAID
Depositing lab: Nina Papavasiliou. Depositing organization: Rockefeller University. Publication: The transcription elongation complex directs activation-induced cytidine deaminase-mediated DNA deamination. Besmer E, Market E, Papavasiliou FN. Mol Cell Biol. 2006 Jun . 26(11):4378-85. 10.1128/MCB.02375-05 PubMed 16705187.
Backbone
  Vector backbone: pET28b
  Backbone manufacturer: Novagen
  Backbone size w/o insert (bp): 5350
  Vector type: Bacterial Expression
Growth in bacteria
  Bacterial resistance: Kanamycin, 50 μg/mL
  Growth temperature: 37°C
  Growth strain: DH5alpha
  Copy number: High Copy
Gene/Insert
  Gene/Insert name: AID (alt names: AICDA; activation-induced cytidine deaminase)
  Species: M. musculus (mouse)
  Insert size (bp): 594
  GenBank ID: NM_009645
  Entrez Gene: Aicda (a.k.a. Aid, Arp2)
  Tag / fusion protein: His (C terminal on insert)
  Cloning method: Restriction Enzyme
  Sequencing primers: 5′ T7
Terms and licenses: Academic/Nonprofit Terms; Industry Terms: Not Available to Industry
How to cite: pET28b::mAID was a gift from Nina Papavasiliou (Addgene plasmid # 15923 ; http://n2t.net/addgene:15923 ; RRID:Addgene_15923)
