[The description below was written by a language model from this plasmid's Addgene catalogue record and pLannotate feature annotations shown in this document.]
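Description:
pET28b::mAID is a bacterial expression plasmid built on the Novagen pET28b backbone and carrying the mouse activation-induced cytidine deaminase coding sequence (Aicda, also known as AID; a 594 bp insert) for production of recombinant protein in E. coli. It replicates from a pBR322/ColE1-type origin, accompanied by the rop gene and the bom mobility region. The catalogue lists it as high copy, although rop normally acts to restrain copy number. Selection is by kanamycin through the aph(3')-Ia (KanR) gene. An f1 origin is also present, which would allow single-stranded DNA production with helper phage. The short tetracycline-resistance and AmpR promoter fragments in the feature table appear to be non-functional backbone remnants rather than working markers.

The expression cassette follows the standard pET arrangement. A T7 promoter with an adjacent lac operator drives transcription. The T7 gene 10 ribosome binding site directs translation of AID, and a T7 terminator closes the unit. The plasmid-borne lacI gene supplies lac repressor, so expression stays low until it is induced with IPTG in a host that provides T7 RNA polymerase. The catalogue records a C-terminal His tag on the insert. The annotation agrees, showing a full histidine-tag match just downstream of the Aicda coding sequence and a second, shorter His-tag match further downstream, which may be the vector's own tag. The tag allows purification by metal-affinity chromatography.

AID is a single-stranded-DNA cytidine deaminase that initiates somatic hypermutation and class-switch recombination in B cells. The associated publication concerns AID-mediated DNA deamination directed by the transcription elongation complex, so the plasmid was probably used to make purified mouse AID for biochemical deamination assays.
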