Features (pLannotate 1.2.2; 20 found; start..end, strand, type, name):
     26..73      -  terminator     T7 terminator: transcription terminator for bacteriophage T7 RNA polymerase
     81..130     -  CDS            SET1 (fragment): solubility-enhancement tag derived from T7 phage gene 10B
    140..157     -  CDS            9xHis (fragment): 9xHis affinity tag
    222..248     -  CDS            9xHis: 9xHis affinity tag
    285..878     -  CDS            Aicda: AICDA_MOUSE - Also known as Aid. Experimental evidence at protein level: Swiss-Prot protein existence level 1. Single-stranded DNA-specific cytidine deaminase. Involved in somatic hypermutation (SHM), gene conversion, and class-switch recombination (CSR) in B-lymphocytes by deaminating C to U during transcription of Ig-variable (V) and Ig-switch (S) region DNA. Required for several crucial steps of B-cell terminal differentiation necessary for efficient antibody responses. May also play a role in the epigenetic regulation of gene expression by participating in DNA demethylation. From Mus muscu
    891..913     -  RBS            RBS: efficient ribosome binding site from bacteriophage T7 gene 10 (Olins and Rangwala, 1989)
    928..952     -  protein_bind   lac operator: The lac repressor binds to the lac operator to inhibit transcription in E. coli. This inhibition can be relieved by adding lactose or isopropyl-β-D-thiogalactopyranoside (IPTG). lac repressor encoded by lacI
    953..971     -  promoter       T7 promoter: promoter for bacteriophage T7 RNA polymerase
    993..1272    +  CDS            TcR (fragment): tetracycline efflux protein; tet; confers resistance to tetracycline
   1280..1357    +  promoter       lacI promoter: lacI
   1358..2440    +  CDS            lacI: lac repressor; lacI; The lac repressor binds to the lac operator to inhibit transcription in E. coli. This inhibition can be relieved by adding lactose or isopropyl-β-D-thiogalactopyranoside (IPTG).
   2453..2474    +  protein_bind   CAP binding site: CAP binding activates transcription in the presence of cAMP. E. coli catabolite activator protein
   2489..2780    +  CDS            TcR (fragment): tetracycline efflux protein; tet; confers resistance to tetracycline
   2852..3232    -  CDS            YPB1_ECOLX: Protein predicted: Swiss-Prot protein existence level 4. From Escherichia coli.
   3249..3440    +  CDS            rop: Rop protein, which maintains plasmids at low copy number; rop
   3542..3681    +  misc_feature   bom: basis of mobility region from pBR322
   3867..4455    -  rep_origin     ori: high-copy-number ColE1/pMB1/pBR322/pUC origin of replication
   4577..5392    +  CDS            KanR: aminoglycoside phosphotransferase; aph(3')-Ia; confers resistance to kanamycin in bacteria or G418 (Geneticin®) in eukaryotes
   5401..5458    -  promoter       AmpR promoter (fragment): bla
   5511..5939    -  rep_origin     f1 ori (sequence partly withheld): f1 bacteriophage origin of replication; arrow indicates direction of (+) strand synthesis
>Addgene plasmid #15923 | pET28b::mAID | addgene full sequence | sequence record 371136 | Addgene NGS Result
ATCCGGATATAGTTCCTCCTTTCAGCAAAAAACCCCTCAAGACCCGTTTAGAGGCCCCAAGGGGTTATGC
TAGTTATTGCTCAGCGGTGGCAGCAGCCAACTCAGCTTCCTTTCGGGCTTTGTTAGCAGCCGGATCTCAG
TGGTGGTGGTGGTGGTGCTCGAGTGCGGCCGCAAGCTTGTCGACGGAGCTCGAATTCGGATCCCTATCAG
TGGTGGTGGTGGTGGTGGTGGTGGTGGTGGTGGTGGTGGGGCCCCTGGAACAGAACTTCCAGCCCTCCGC
CTCCAAATCCCAACATACGAAATGCATCTCGCAAGTCATCGACTTCGTACAAGGGCAAAAGGATGCGCCG
AAGTTGTCTGGTTAGCCGGACAGAATTTTCATGTAGCCCTTCCCAGGCTTTGAAAGTTCTTTCACGATTT
TCTACAAATGTATTCCAGCAGTAAAAATAGTCTTTGAAGGTCATGATCCCGATCTGGACCCCAGCGCGGT
GCAGTCTCCGCAGCCCCTCAGGCTCAGCCTTGCGGTCTTCACAGAAGTAGAGGCGCGCGGTGAAAATCCT
CAGGCTGAGGTTAGGGTTCCATCTCAGAAACTCAGCCACGTGCCGGGCACAGTCATAGCACGGGCTCCAG
GAGGTGAACCAGGTGACGCGGTAACACCGGCCCGGGTCCAGGTCCCAGTCTGAGATGTAGCGTAGGAACA
ACAATTCCACGTGGCAGCCAGACTTGTTGCGAAGGTGGCCGAAGTCCAGTGAGCAGGAGGTGGCACTATC
TCTCCTCTTCACCACGTAGCAGAGGTAGGTCTCATGCCGTCCCTTGGCCCAGCGGACATTTTTGAAATGG
TAAAGAAACTTCTTTTGCTTCATCAGAAGGCTGTCCATTCCCATGGTATATCTCCTTCTTAAAGTTAAAC
AAAATTATTTCTAGAGGGGAATTGTTATCCGCTCACAATTCCCCTATAGTGAGTCGTATTAATTTCGCGG
GATCGAGATCTCGATCCTCTACGCCGGACGCATCGTGGCCGGCATCACCGGCGCCACAGGTGCGGTTGCT
GGCGCCTATATCGCCGACATCACCGATGGGGAAGATCGGGCTCGCCACTTCGGGCTCATGAGCGCTTGTT
TCGGCGTGGGTATGGTGGCAGGCCCCGTGGCCGGGGGACTGTTGGGCGCCATCTCCTTGCATGCACCATT
CCTTGCGGCGGCGGTGCTCAACGGCCTCAACCTACTACTGGGCTGCTTCCTAATGCAGGAGTCGCATAAG
GGAGAGCGTCGAGATCCCGGACACCATCGAATGGCGCAAAACCTTTCGCGGTATGGCATGATAGCGCCCG
GAAGAGAGTCAATTCAGGGTGGTGAATGTGAAACCAGTAACGTTATACGATGTCGCAGAGTATGCCGGTG
TCTCTTATCAGACCGTTTCCCGCGTGGTGAACCAGGCCAGCCACGTTTCTGCGAAAACGCGGGAAAAAGT
GGAAGCGGCGATGGCGGAGCTGAATTACATTCCCAACCGCGTGGCACAACAACTGGCGGGCAAACAGTCG
TTGCTGATTGGCGTTGCCACCTCCAGTCTGGCCCTGCACGCGCCGTCGCAAATTGTCGCGGCGATTAAAT
CTCGCGCCGATCAACTGGGTGCCAGCGTGGTGGTGTCGATGGTAGAACGAAGCGGCGTCGAAGCCTGTAA
AGCGGCGGTGCACAATCTTCTCGCGCAACGCGTCAGTGGGCTGATCATTAACTATCCGCTGGATGACCAG
GATGCCATTGCTGTGGAAGCTGCCTGCACTAATGTTCCGGCGTTATTTCTTGATGTCTCTGACCAGACAC
CCATCAACAGTATTATTTTCTCCCATGAAGACGGTACGCGACTGGGCGTGGAGCATCTGGTCGCATTGGG
TCACCAGCAAATCGCGCTGTTAGCGGGCCCATTAAGTTCTGTCTCGGCGCGTCTGCGTCTGGCTGGCTGG
CATAAATATCTCACTCGCAATCAAATTCAGCCGATAGCGGAACGGGAAGGCGACTGGAGTGCCATGTCCG
GTTTTCAACAAACCATGCAAATGCTGAATGAGGGCATCGTTCCCACTGCGATGCTGGTTGCCAACGATCA
GATGGCGCTGGGCGCAATGCGCGCCATTACCGAGTCCGGGCTGCGCGTTGGTGCGGATATCTCGGTAGTG
GGATACGACGATACCGAAGACAGCTCATGTTATATCCCGCCGTTAACCACCATCAAACAGGATTTTCGCC
TGCTGGGGCAAACCAGCGTGGACCGCTTGCTGCAACTCTCTCAGGGCCAGGCGGTGAAGGGCAATCAGCT
GTTGCCCGTCTCACTGGTGAAAAGAAAAACCACCCTGGCGCCCAATACGCAAACCGCCTCTCCCCGCGCG
TTGGCCGATTCATTAATGCAGCTGGCACGACAGGTTTCCCGACTGGAAAGCGGGCAGTGAGCGCAACGCA
ATTAATGTAAGTTAGCTCACTCATTAGGCACCGGGATCTCGACCGATGCCCTTGAGAGCCTTCAACCCAG
TCAGCTCCTTCCGGTGGGCGCGGGGCATGACTATCGTCGCCGCACTTATGACTGTCTTCTTTATCATGCA
ACTCGTAGGACAGGTGCCGGCAGCGCTCTGGGTCATTTTCGGCGAGGACCGCTTTCGCTGGAGCGCGACG
ATGATCGGCCTGTCGCTTGCGGTATTCGGAATCTTGCACGCCCTCGCTCAAGCCTTCGTCACTGGTCCCG
CCACCAAACGTTTCGGCGAGAAGCAGGCCATTATCGCCGGCATGGCGGCCCCACGGGTGCGCATGATCGT
GCTCCTGTCGTTGAGGACCCGGCTAGGCTGGCGGGGTTGCCTTACTGGTTAGCAGAATGAATCACCGATA
CGCGAGCGAACGTGAAGCGACTGCTGCTGCAAAACGTCTGCGACCTGAGCAACAACATGAATGGTCTTCG
GTTTCCGTGTTTCGTAAAGTCTGGAAACGCGGAAGTCAGCGCCCTGCACCATTATGTTCCGGATCTGCAT
CGCAGGATGCTGCTGGCTACCCTGTGGAACACCTACATCTGTATTAACGAAGCGCTGGCATTGACCCTGA
GTGATTTTTCTCTGGTCCCGCCGCATCCATACCGCCAGTTGTTTACCCTCACAACGTTCCAGTAACCGGG
CATGTTCATCATCAGTAACCCGTATCGTGAGCATCCTCTCTCGTTTCATCGGTATCATTACCCCCATGAA
CAGAAATCCCCCTTACACGGAGGCATCAGTGACCAAACAGGAAAAAACCGCCCTTAACATGGCCCGCTTT
ATCAGAAGCCAGACATTAACGCTTCTGGAGAAACTCAACGAGCTGGACGCGGATGAACAGGCAGACATCT
GTGAATCGCTTCACGACCACGCTGATGAGCTTTACCGCAGCTGCCTCGCGCGTTTCGGTGATGACGGTGA
AAACCTCTGACACATGCAGCTCCCGGAGACGGTCACAGCTTGTCTGTAAGCGGATGCCGGGAGCAGACAA
GCCCGTCAGGGCGCGTCAGCGGGTGTTGGCGGGTGTCGGGGCGCAGCCATGACCCAGTCACGTAGCGATA
GCGGAGTGTATACTGGCTTAACTATGCGGCATCAGAGCAGATTGTACTGAGAGTGCACCATTGCGGTGTG
AAATACCGCACAGATGCGTAAGGAGAAAATACCGCATCAGGCGCTCTTCCGCTTCCTCGCTCACTGACTC
GCTGCGCTCGGTCGTTCGGCTGCGGCGAGCGGTATCAGCTCACTCAAAGGCGGTAATACGGTTATCCACA
GAATCAGGGGATAACGCAGGAAAGAACATGTGAGCAAAAGGCCAGCAAAAGGCCAGGAACCGTAAAAAGG
CCGCGTTGCTGGCGTTTTTCCATAGGCTCCGCCCCCCTGACGAGCATCACAAAAATCGACGCTCAAGTCA
GAGGTGGCGAAACCCGACAGGACTATAAAGATACCAGGCGTTTCCCCCTGGAAGCTCCCTCGTGCGCTCT
CCTGTTCCGACCCTGCCGCTTACCGGATACCTGTCCGCCTTTCTCCCTTCGGGAAGCGTGGCGCTTTCTC
ATAGCTCACGCTGTAGGTATCTCAGTTCGGTGTAGGTCGTTCGCTCCAAGCTGGGCTGTGTGCACGAACC
CCCCGTTCAGCCCGACCGCTGCGCCTTATCCGGTAACTATCGTCTTGAGTCCAACCCGGTAAGACACGAC
TTATCGCCACTGGCAGCAGCCACTGGTAACAGGATTAGCAGAGCGAGGTATGTAGGCGGTGCTACAGAGT
TCTTGAAGTGGTGGCCTAACTACGGCTACACTAGAAGGACAGTATTTGGTATCTGCGCTCTGCTGAAGCC
AGTTACCTTCGGAAAAAGAGTTGGTAGCTCTTGATCCGGCAAACAAACCACCGCTGGTAGCGGTGGTTTT
TTTGTTTGCAAGCAGCAGATTACGCGCAGAAAAAAAGGATCTCAAGAAGATCCTTTGATCTTTTCTACGG
GGTCTGACGCTCAGTGGAACGAAAACTCACGTTAAGGGATTTTGGTCATGAACAATAAAACTGTCTGCTT
ACATAAACAGTAATACAAGGGGTGTTATGAGCCATATTCAACGGGAAACGTCTTGCTCTAGGCCGCGATT
AAATTCCAACATGGATGCTGATTTATATGGGTATAAATGGGCTCGCGATAATGTCGGGCAATCAGGTGCG
ACAATCTATCGATTGTATGGGAAGCCCGATGCGCCAGAGTTGTTTCTGAAACATGGCAAAGGTAGCGTTG
CCAATGATGTTACAGATGAGATGGTCAGACTAAACTGGCTGACGGAATTTATGCCTCTTCCGACCATCAA
GCATTTTATCCGTACTCCTGATGATGCATGGTTACTCACCACTGCGATCCCCGGGAAAACAGCATTCCAG
GTATTAGAAGAATATCCTGATTCAGGTGAAAATATTGTTGATGCGCTGGCAGTGTTCCTGCGCCGGTTGC
ATTCGATTCCTGTTTGTAATTGTCCTTTTAACAGCGATCGCGTATTTCGTCTCGCTCAGGCGCAATCACG
AATGAATAACGGTTTGGTTGATGCGAGTGATTTTGATGACGAGCGTAATGGCTGGCCTGTTGAACAAGTC
TGGAAAGAAATGCATAAACTTTTGCCATTCTCACCGGATTCAGTCGTCACTCATGGTGATTTCTCACTTG
ATAACCTTATTTTTGACGAGGGGAAATTAATAGGTTGTATTGATGTTGGACGAGTCGGAATCGCAGACCG
ATACCAGGATCTTGCCATCCTATGGAACTGCCTCGGTGAGTTTTCTCCTTCATTACAGAAACGGCTTTTT
CAAAAATATGGTATTGATAATCCTGATATGAATAAATTGCAGTTTCATTTGATGCTCGATGAGTTTTTCT
AAGAATTAATTCATGAGCGGATACATATTTGAATGTATTTAGAAAAATAAACAAATAGGGGTTCCGCGCA
CATTTCCCCGAAAAGTGCCACCTAAATTGTAAGCGTTAATATTTTGTTAAAATTCGCGTTAAATTTTTGT
TAAATCAGCTCATTTTTTAACCAATAGGCCGAAATCGGCAAAATCCCTTATAAATCAAAAGAATAGACCG
AGATAGGGT
[37 nt withheld, positions 5610-5646]
AAAGAACGTGGACTCCAACGTCAAAGG
[49 nt withheld, positions 5674-5722]
T
[91 nt withheld, positions 5724-5814]
G
[124 nt withheld, positions 5816-5939]
CCCATTCGCCA
