>Addgene plasmid #15923 | pET28b::mAID | addgene partial sequence | sequence record 22346 | 15923 with T7
TTAAGAAGGAGATATACCATGGGAATGGACAGCCTTCTGATGAAGCAAAAGAAGTTTCTTTACCATTTCA
AAAATGTCCGCTGGGCCAAGGGACGGCATGAGACCTACCTCTGCTACGTGGTGAAGAGGAGAGATAGTGC
CACCTCCTGCTCACTGGACTTCGGCCACCTTCGCAACAAGTCTGGCTGCCACGTGGAATTGTTGTTCCTA
CGCTACATCTCAGACTGGGACCTGGACCCGGGCCGGTGTTACCGCGTCACCTGGTTCACCTCCTGGAGCC
CGTGCTATGACTGTGCCCGGCACGTGGCTGAGTTTCTGAGATGGAACCCTAACCTCAGCCTGAGGATTTT
CACCGCGCGCCTCTACTTCTGTGAAGACCGCAAGGCTGAGCCTGAGGGGCTGCGGAGACTGCACCGCGCT
GGGGTCCAGATCGGGATCATGACCTTCAAAGACTATTTTTACTGCTGGAATACATTTGTAGAAAATCGTG
AAAGAACTTTCAAAGCCTGGGAAGGGCTACATGAAAATTCTGTCCGGCTAACCAGACAACTTCGGCGCAT
CCTTTTGCCCTTGTACNNGTCGATGACTTGCNAGATGCATTTCGNATGTTGNGAT
